>Addgene plasmid #188993 | pCDNA-CRY2-mCh-superPLDx50-P2A-CIBN-CAAX | addgene full sequence | sequence record 371646 | Addgene NGS Result
GACGGATCGGGAGATCTCCCGATCCCCTATGGTGCACTCTCAGTACAATCTGCTCTGATGCCGCATAGTT
AAGCCAGTATCTGCTCCCTGCTTGTGTGTTGGAGGTCGCTGAGTAGTGCGCGAGCAAAATTTAAGCTACA
ACAAGGCAAGGCTTGACCGACAATTGCATGAAGAATCTGCTTAGGGTTAGGCGTTTTGCGCTGCTTCGCG
ATGTACGGGCCAGATATACGCGTTGACATTGATTATTGACTAGTTATTAATAGTAATCAATTACGGGGTC
ATTAGTTCATAGCCCATATATGGAGTTCCGCGTTACATAACTTACGGTAAATGGCCCGCCTGGCTGACCG
CCCAACGACCCCCGCCCATTGACGTCAATAATGACGTATGTTCCCATAGTAACGCCAATAGGGACTTTCC
ATTGACGTCAATGGGTGGAGTATTTACGGTAAACTGCCCACTTGGCAGTACATCAAGTGTATCATATGCC
AAGTACGCCCCCTATTGACGTCAATGACGGTAAATGGCCCGCCTGGCATTATGCCCAGTACATGACCTTA
TGGGACTTTCCTACTTGGCAGTACATCTACGTATTAGTCATCGCTATTACCATGGTGATGCGGTTTTGGC
AGTACATCAATGGGCGTGGATAGCGGTTTGACTCACGGGGATTTCCAAGTCTCCACCCCATTGACGTCAA
TGGGAGTTTGTTTTGGCACCAAAATCAACGGGACTTTCCAAAATGTCGTAACAACTCCGCCCCATTGACG
CAAATGGGCGGTAGGCGTGTACGGTGGGAGGTCTATATAAGCAGAGCTCTCCCTATCAGTGATAGAGATC
TCCCTATCAGTGATAGAGATCGTCGACGAGCTCGTTTAGTGAACCGTCAGATCGCCTGGAGACGCCATCC
ACGCTGTTTTGACCTCCATAGAAGACACCGGGACCGATCCAGCCTCCGGACTCTAGCGTTTAAACTTAAG
CTTGGTACGCCACCATGAAGATGGACAAAAAGACTATAGTTTGGTTTAGAAGAGACCTAAGGATTGAGGA
TAATCCTGCATTAGCAGCAGCTGCTCACGAAGGATCTGTTTTTCCTGTCTTCATTTGGTGTCCTGAAGAA
GAAGGACAGTTTTATCCTGGAAGAGCTTCAAGATGGTGGATGAAACAATCACTTGCTCACTTATCTCAAT
CCTTGAAGGCTCTTGGATCTGACCTCACTTTAATCAAAACCCACAACACGATTTCAGCGATCTTGGATTG
TATCCGCGTTACCGGTGCTACAAAAGTCGTCTTTAACCACCTCTATGATCCTGTTTCGTTAGTTCGGGAC
CATACCGTAAAGGAGAAGCTGGTGGAACGTGGGATCTCTGTGCAAAGCTACAATGGAGATCTATTGTATG
AACCGTGGGAGATATACTGCGAAAAGGGCAAACCTTTTACGAGTTTCAATTCTTACTGGAGGAAATGCTT
AGATATGTCGATTGAATCCGTTATGCTTCCTCCTCCTTGGCGGTTGATGCCAATAACTGCAGCGGCTGAA
GCGATTTGGGCGTGTTCGATTGAAGAACTAGGGCTGGAGAATGAGGCCGAGAAACCGAGCAATGCGTTGT
TAACTAGAGCTTGGTCTCCAGGATGGAGCAATGCTGATAAGTTACTAAATGAGTTCATCGAGAAGCAGTT
GATAGATTATGCAAAGAACAGCAAGAAAGTTGTTGGGAACTCTACTTCACTACTTTCTCCGTATCTCCAT
TTCGGGGAAATAAGCGTCAGACACGTTTTCCAGTGTGCCCGGATGAAACAAATTATATGGGCAAGAGATA
AGAACAGTGAAGGAGAAGAAAGTGCAGATCTTTTTCTTAGGGGAATCGGTTTAAGAGAGTATTCTCGGTA
TATATGTTTCAACTTCCCGTTTACTCACGAGCAATCGTTGTTGAGTCATCTTCGGTTTTTCCCTTGGGAT
GCTGATGTTGATAAGTTCAAGGCCTGGAGACAAGGCAGGACCGGTTATCCGTTGGTGGATGCCGGAATGA
GAGAGCTTTGGGCTACCGGATGGATGCATAACAGAATAAGAGTGATTGTTTCAAGCTTTGCTGTGAAGTT
TCTTCTCCTTCCATGGAAATGGGGAATGAAGTATTTCTGGGATACACTTTTGGATGCTGATTTGGAATGT
GACATCCTTGGCTGGCAGTATATCTCTGGGAGTATCCCCGATGGCCACGAGCTTGATCGCTTGGACAATC
CCGCGTTACAAGGCGCCAAATATGACCCAGAAGGTGAGTACATAAGGCAATGGCTTCCCGAGCTTGCGAG
ATTGCCAACTGAATGGATTCATCATCCATGGGACGCTCCTTTAACCGTACTCAAAGCTTCTGGTGTGGAA
CTCGGAACAAACTATGCGAAACCCATTGTAGACATCGACACAGCTCGTGAGCTACTAGCTAAAGCTATTT
CAAGAACCCGTGAAGCACAGATCATGATCGGAGCAGCAGGTGGAGGCGGTTCAGGCGGAGGTGGCAGCGG
CGTGAGCAAGGGCGAGGAGGATAACATGGCCATCATCAAGGAGTTCATGCGCTTCAAGGTGCACATGGAG
GGCTCCGTGAACGGCCACGAGTTCGAGATCGAGGGCGAGGGCGAGGGCCGCCCCTACGAGGGCACCCAGA
CCGCCAAGCTGAAGGTGACCAAGGGTGGCCCCCTGCCCTTCGCCTGGGACATCCTGTCCCCTCAGTTCAT
GTACGGCTCCAAGGCCTACGTGAAGCACCCCGCCGACATCCCCGACTACTTGAAGCTGTCCTTCCCCGAG
GGCTTCAAGTGGGAGCGCGTGATGAACTTCGAGGACGGCGGCGTGGTGACCGTGACCCAGGACTCCTCCC
TGCAGGACGGCGAGTTCATCTACAAGGTGAAGCTGCGCGGCACCAACTTCCCCTCCGACGGCCCCGTAAT
GCAGAAGAAGACCATGGGCTGGGAGGCCTCCTCCGAGCGGATGTACCCCGAGGACGGCGCCCTGAAGGGC
GAGATCAAGCAGAGGCTGAAGCTGAAGGACGGCGGCCACTACGACGCTGAGGTCAAGACCACCTACAAGG
CCAAGAAGCCCGTGCAGCTGCCCGGCGCCTACAACGTCAACATCAAGTTGGACATCACCTCCCACAACGA
GGACTACACCATCGTGGAACAGTACGAACGCGCCGAGGGCCGCCACTCCACCGGCGGCATGGACGAGCTG
TACAAGGCTCGAGGCGCAGCAGCGGGAGCAGGAGGAGCAGGTCGATCGGGATCCGGCGGATCTGCAGATT
CAGCTACACCACATTTGGACGCCGTTGAGCAAACATTGAGGCAAGTGTCCCCAGGCCTGGAGGGCGATGT
ATGGGAAAGAACTAGTGGAAATAAATTGGACGGAAGTGCCGCTGATCCCAGTGATTGGTTGTTGCAAACC
CCAGGATGTTGGGGCGATGATAAATGCGCTGACAGAGTTGGGACAAAAAGGTTGCTGGCTAAGATGACTG
AAAATATAGGGAATGCCACCAGAACCGTAGATATTAGTACACTTGCACCTTTCCCAAACGGCGCATTCCA
AGACGCTATTGTCGCTGGTTTGAAGGAGTCCGCAGCTAAAGGCAATAAGTTGAAGGTTAGGATACTGGTT
GGGGCTGCACCCGTCTACCACATGAATGTAATACCTTCCAAGTATAGGGACGAACTGACTGCAAAACTTG
GCAAAGCCGCAGAAAACATAACTTTGAACGTGGCTAGTATGACTACATCAAAAACAGCTTTCTCCTGGAA
CCATAGCAAAATCTTGGTTGTAGACGGGCAAAGTGCCCTTACTGGTGGAATAAATAGCTGGAAGGATGAT
TACTTGGATACTACTCATCCAGTGTCTGATGTTGGTCTTGCACTGACCGGACCGGCTGCAGGCTCTGCCG
GTAGATACCTTGACACTTTGTGGACATGGACCTGCCAAAACAAGAGTAACATCGCTTCCGTCTGGTTTGC
AGCTTCCGGCAACGCAGGGTGCATGCCCACTATGCATAAAGATACAAACCCCAAGGCATCACCTACCACC
GGGAATGTCCCAGTAATAGCCGTTGGAGGGTTGGGCGTTGGCATCAAAGATGTGGACCCCAAGTCCACTT
TCAGGCCCGATCTGCCAACAGCTAGCGATACTAAGTGTGTGGTAGGACTTCACGACAATACTAACGCCGA
TAGAGACTATGATACAGTCAACCCAGAAGAGAGTGCCTTGAGAGCTCTTGTTGCTTCAGCAAGGAGTCAC
ATTGAAATATCTCAGCAGGATTTGAACGCTACATGTCCACCCTTGCCTAGGTATGACATTAGATTGTACG
ATGCCTTGGCTGCTAAAATGGCTGCTGGGGTTAAGGTGAGAATTGTGGTTAGCGACCCAGCCAACAGGGG
CGCAGTGGGCAGTGTGGGTTACAGCCAAATAAAATCACTTAGTGAAATATCAGACACTTTGAGAAACAGG
CTTGCAAATATCACAGGCGGTCAACAAGCTGCCAAAACTGCAATGTGTAGCAATTTGCAGCTTGCAACCT
TTAGATCCTCCCCCAACGACAAATGGGCAGACGGGCATCCTTATGCCCAACACCATAAGTTGGTTTCCGT
CGACTCATCCGCATTTTATATCGGTTCAAAAAATTTGTACCCATCCTGGCTGCAAGATTTTGGCTACATA
GTGGAATCCCCAGAGGCTGCCAAGCAACTGGATGCCAAATTGCTTGACCCTCAGTGGAAGTACTCACAGG
AGACTGCAACAGTGGATTACGCAAGAGGAATCTGCAACGCTGAATTCGGAAGCGGCGCTACAAACTTTAG
TCTGCTCAAGCAGGCTGGCGATGTCGAGGAAAACCCAGGTCCCGGTACCATGAATGGAGCTATAGGAGGT
GACCTTTTGCTCAATTTTCCTGACATGTCGGTCCTAGAGCGCCAAAGGGCTCACCTCAAGTACCTCAATC
CCACCTTTGATTCTCCTCTCGCCGGCTTCTTTGCCGATTCTTCAATGATTACCGGCGGCGAGATGGACAG
CTATCTTTCGACTGCCGGTTTGAATCTTCCGATGATGTACGGTGAGACGACGGTGGAAGGTGATTCAAGA
CTCTCAATTTCGCCGGAAACGACGCTTGGGACTGGAAATTTCAAGGCAGCGAAGTTTGATACAGAGACTA
AGGATTGTAATGAGGCGGCGAAGAAGATGACGATGAACAGAGATGACCTAGTAGAAGAAGGAGAAGAAGA
GAAGTCGAAAATAACAGAGCAAAACAATGGGAGCACAAAAAGCATCAAGAAGATGAAACACAAAGCCAAG
AAAGAAGAGAACAATTTCTCTAATGATTCATCTAAAGTGACGAAGGAATTGGAGAAAACGGATTATATTC
ATGTACCGGTCGCCACCGGATCAGGATCACTGTATAAGGGTAAAAAGAAGAAAAAGAAGTCAAAGACAAA
GTGTGTAATTATGTAGGGGCCCTATTCTATAGTGTCACCTAAATGCTAGAGCTCGCTGATCAGCCTCGAC
TGTGCCTTCTAGTTGCCAGCCATCTGTTGTTTGCCCCTCCCCCGTGCCTTCCTTGACCCTGGAAGGTGCC
ACTCCCACTGTCCTTTCCTAATAAAATGAGGAAATTGCATCGCATTGTCTGAGTAGGTGTCATTCTATTC
TGGGGGGTGGGGTGGGGCAGGACAGCAAGGGGGAGGATTGGGAAGACAATAGCAGGCATGCTGGGGATGC
GGTGGGCTCTATGGCTTCTGAGGCGGAAAGAACCAGCTGGGGCTCTAGGGGGTATCCCC
[124 nt withheld, positions 5800-5923]
C
[91 nt withheld, positions 5925-6015]
A
[49 nt withheld, positions 6017-6065]
CCTTTGACGTTGGAGTCCACGTTCTTT
[37 nt withheld, positions 6093-6129]
ACCCTATCTCGGTCTATTCTTTTGATTTATAAGGGATTTTGCCGATTTCGGCCTATTGGTTAAAAAATGA
GCTGATTTAACAAAAATTTAACGCGAATTAATTCTGTGGAATGTGTGTCAGTTAGGGTGTGGAAAGTCCC
CAGGCTCCCCAGCAGGCAGAAGTATGCAAAGCATGCATCTCAATTAGTCAGCAACCAGGTGTGGAAAGTC
CCCAGGCTCCCCAGCAGGCAGAAGTATGCAAAGCATGCATCTCAATTAGTCAGCAACCATAGTCCCGCCC
CTAACTCCGCCCATCCCGCCCCTAACTCCGCCCAGTTCCGCCCATTCTCCGCCCCATGGCTGACTAATTT
TTTTTATTTATGCAGAGGCCGAGGCCGCCTCTGCCTCTGAGCTATTCCAGAAGTAGTGAGGAGGCTTTTT
TGGAGGCCTAGGCTTTTGCAAAAAGCTCCCGGGAGCTTGTATATCCATTTTCGGATCTGATCAAGAGACA
GGATGAGGATCGTTTCGCATGATTGAACAAGATGGATTGCACGCAGGTTCTCCGGCCGCTTGGGTGGAGA
GGCTATTCGGCTATGACTGGGCACAACAGACAATCGGCTGCTCTGATGCCGCCGTGTTCCGGCTGTCAGC
GCAGGGGCGCCCGGTTCTTTTTGTCAAGACCGACCTGTCCGGTGCCCTGAATGAACTGCAGGACGAGGCA
GCGCGGCTATCGTGGCTGGCCACGACGGGCGTTCCTTGCGCAGCTGTGCTCGACGTTGTCACTGAAGCGG
GAAGGGACTGGCTGCTATTGGGCGAAGTGCCGGGGCAGGATCTCCTGTCATCTCACCTTGCTCCTGCCGA
GAAAGTATCCATCATGGCTGATGCAATGCGGCGGCTGCATACGCTTGATCCGGCTACCTGCCCATTCGAC
CACCAAGCGAAACATCGCATCGAGCGAGCACGTACTCGGATGGAAGCCGGTCTTGTCGATCAGGATGATC
TGGACGAAGAGCATCAGGGGCTCGCGCCAGCCGAACTGTTCGCCAGGCTCAAGGCGCGCATGCCCGACGG
CGAGGATCTCGTCGTGACCCATGGCGATGCCTGCTTGCCGAATATCATGGTGGAAAATGGCCGCTTTTCT
GGATTCATCGACTGTGGCCGGCTGGGTGTGGCGGACCGCTATCAGGACATAGCGTTGGCTACCCGTGATA
TTGCTGAAGAGCTTGGCGGCGAATGGGCTGACCGCTTCCTCGTGCTTTACGGTATCGCCGCTCCCGATTC
GCAGCGCATCGCCTTCTATCGCCTTCTTGACGAGTTCTTCTGAGCGGGACTCTGGGGTTCGAAATGACCG
ACCAAGCGACGCCCAACCTGCCATCACGAGATTTCGATTCCACCGCCGCCTTCTATGAAAGGTTGGGCTT
CGGAATCGTTTTCCGGGACGCCGGCTGGATGATCCTCCAGCGCGGGGATCTCATGCTGGAGTTCTTCGCC
CACCCCAACTTGTTTATTGCAGCTTATAATGGTTACAAATAAAGCAATAGCATCACAAATTTCACAAATA
AAGCATTTTTTTCACTGCATTCTAGTTGTGGTTTGTCCAAACTCATCAATGTATCTTATCATGTCTGTAT
ACCGTCGACCTCTAGCTAGAGCTTGGCGTAATCATGGTCATAGCTGTTTCCTGTGTGAAATTGTTATCCG
CTCACAATTCCACACAACATACGAGCCGGAAGCATAAAGTGTAAAGCCTGGGGTGCCTAATGAGTGAGCT
AACTCACATTAATTGCGTTGCGCTCACTGCCCGCTTTCCAGTCGGGAAACCTGTCGTGCCAGCTGCATTA
ATGAATCGGCCAACGCGCGGGGAGAGGCGGTTTGCGTATTGGGCGCTCTTCCGCTTCCTCGCTCACTGAC
TCGCTGCGCTCGGTCGTTCGGCTGCGGCGAGCGGTATCAGCTCACTCAAAGGCGGTAATACGGTTATCCA
CAGAATCAGGGGATAACGCAGGAAAGAACATGTGAGCAAAAGGCCAGCAAAAGGCCAGGAACCGTAAAAA
GGCCGCGTTGCTGGCGTTTTTCCATAGGCTCCGCCCCCCTGACGAGCATCACAAAAATCGACGCTCAAGT
CAGAGGTGGCGAAACCCGACAGGACTATAAAGATACCAGGCGTTTCCCCCTGGAAGCTCCCTCGTGCGCT
CTCCTGTTCCGACCCTGCCGCTTACCGGATACCTGTCCGCCTTTCTCCCTTCGGGAAGCGTGGCGCTTTC
TCATAGCTCACGCTGTAGGTATCTCAGTTCGGTGTAGGTCGTTCGCTCCAAGCTGGGCTGTGTGCACGAA
CCCCCCGTTCAGCCCGACCGCTGCGCCTTATCCGGTAACTATCGTCTTGAGTCCAACCCGGTAAGACACG
ACTTATCGCCACTGGCAGCAGCCACTGGTAACAGGATTAGCAGAGCGAGGTATGTAGGCGGTGCTACAGA
GTTCTTGAAGTGGTGGCCTAACTACGGCTACACTAGAAGAACAGTATTTGGTATCTGCGCTCTGCTGAAG
CCAGTTACCTTCGGAAAAAGAGTTGGTAGCTCTTGATCCGGCAAACAAACCACCGCTGGTAGCGGTGGTT
TTTTTGTTTGCAAGCAGCAGATTACGCGCAGAAAAAAAGGATCTCAAGAAGATCCTTTGATCTTTTCTAC
GGGGTCTGACGCTCAGTGGAACGAAAACTCACGTTAAGGGATTTTGGTCATGAGATTATCAAAAAGGATC
TTCACCTAGATCCTTTTAAATTAAAAATGAAGTTTTAAATCAATCTAAAGTATATATGAGTAAACTTGGT
CTGACAGTTACCAATGCTTAATCAGTGAGGCACCTATCTCAGCGATCTGTCTATTTCGTTCATCCATAGT
TGCCTGACTCCCCGTCGTGTAGATAACTACGATACGGGAGGGCTTACCATCTGGCCCCAGTGCTGCAATG
ATACCGCGAGACCCACGCTCACCGGCTCCAGATTTATCAGCAATAAACCAGCCAGCCGGAAGGGCCGAGC
GCAGAAGTGGTCCTGCAACTTTATCCGCCTCCATCCAGTCTATTAATTGTTGCCGGGAAGCTAGAGTAAG
TAGTTCGCCAGTTAATAGTTTGCGCAACGTTGTTGCCATTGCTACAGGCATCGTGGTGTCACGCTCGTCG
TTTGGTATGGCTTCATTCAGCTCCGGTTCCCAACGATCAAGGCGAGTTACATGATCCCCCATGTTGTGCA
AAAAAGCGGTTAGCTCCTTCGGTCCTCCGATCGTTGTCAGAAGTAAGTTGGCCGCAGTGTTATCACTCAT
GGTTATGGCAGCACTGCATAATTCTCTTACTGTCATGCCATCCGTAAGATGCTTTTCTGTGACTGGTGAG
TACTCAACCAAGTCATTCTGAGAATAGTGTATGCGGCGACCGAGTTGCTCTTGCCCGGCGTCAATACGGG
ATAATACCGCGCCACATAGCAGAACTTTAAAAGTGCTCATCATTGGAAAACGTTCTTCGGGGCGAAAACT
CTCAAGGATCTTACCGCTGTTGAGATCCAGTTCGATGTAACCCACTCGTGCACCCAACTGATCTTCAGCA
TCTTTTACTTTCACCAGCGTTTCTGGGTGAGCAAAAACAGGAAGGCAAAATGCCGCAAAAAAGGGAATAA
GGGCGACACGGAAATGTTGAATACTCATACTCTTCCTTTTTCAATATTATTGAAGCATTTATCAGGGTTA
TTGTCTCATGAGCGGATACATATTTGAATGTATTTAGAAAAATAAACAAATAGGGGTTCCGCGCACATTT
CCCCGAAAAGTGCCACCTGACGTC
Features (pLannotate 1.2.2; 26 found; start..end, strand, type, name):
     28..80      -  misc_feature   bom (fragment): basis of mobility region from pBR322
    235..614     +  enhancer       CMV enhancer: human cytomegalovirus immediate early enhancer
    615..818     +  promoter       CMV promoter: human cytomegalovirus (CMV) immediate early promoter
    820..839     +  promoter       PLtetO-1 promoter (fragment): modified phage lambda PL promoter with tet operator sites (Lutz and Bujard, 1997)
    841..860     +  promoter       PLtetO-1 promoter (fragment): modified phage lambda PL promoter with tet operator sites (Lutz and Bujard, 1997)
    868..901     +  promoter       TRE3GV promoter (fragment): 3rd-generation Tet-responsive promoter that can be activated by binding of Tet-On® 3G, optimized for retroviral and lentiviral vectors
    995..2488    +  CDS            CRY2PHR: N-terminal photolyase homology region of Arabidopsis thaliana cryptochrome 2 binds to CIB1 upon exposure to blue light (Kennedy et al., 2010)
   2522..3226    +  CDS            mCherry: mCherry is a basic (constitutively fluorescent) red fluorescent protein published in 2004, derived from Discosoma sp.. It is reported to be a very rapidly-maturing monomer with low acid sensitivity.
   3296..4768    +  CDS            PLD_STRAT (fragment): Experimental evidence at protein level: Swiss-Prot protein existence level 1. From Streptomyces antibioticus.
   4880..5389    +  CDS            CIBN: N-terminal portion of the CIB1 transcription factor from Arabidopsis thaliana binds to CRY2 (cryptochrome 2) that has absorbed blue light (Kennedy et al., 2010)
   5429..5475    +  CDS            K-Ras (fragment): human small GTPase proto-oncoprotein
   5486..5504    -  promoter       SP6 promoter: promoter for bacteriophage SP6 RNA polymerase
   5530..5754    +  polyA_signal   bGH poly(A) signal: bovine growth hormone polyadenylation signal
   5758..5779    +  promoter       SV40 promoter (fragment): SV40 enhancer and early promoter
   5800..6228    +  rep_origin     f1 ori (sequence partly withheld): f1 bacteriophage origin of replication; arrow indicates direction of (+) strand synthesis
   6242..6571    +  promoter       SV40 promoter: SV40 enhancer and early promoter
   6638..7429    +  CDS            neo: KKA2_KLEPN - Also known as kan, nptII. Experimental evidence at protein level: Swiss-Prot protein existence level 1. Resistance to kanamycin, neomycin, paromomycin, ribostamycin, butirosin and gentamicin B. From Klebsiella pneumoniae.
   7453..7611    +  CDS            ble (fragment): BLE_KLEPN - Experimental evidence at protein level: Swiss-Prot protein existence level 1. Binding protein with a strong affinity to the bleomycin family of antibiotics. Binds to CL990; an antimitotic-antibiotic compound. From Klebsiella pneumoniae.
   7606..7727    +  polyA_signal   SV40 poly(A) signal: SV40 polyadenylation signal
   7800..7816    -  protein_bind   lac operator: The lac repressor binds to the lac operator to inhibit transcription in E. coli. This inhibition can be relieved by adding lactose or isopropyl-β-D-thiogalactopyranoside (IPTG). lac repressor encoded by lacI
   7824..7854    -  promoter       lac promoter: promoter for the E. coli lac operon
   7869..7890    -  protein_bind   CAP binding site: CAP binding activates transcription in the presence of cAMP. E. coli catabolite activator protein
   7903..7995    -  CDS            lacI (fragment): lac repressor; lacI; The lac repressor binds to the lac operator to inhibit transcription in E. coli. This inhibition can be relieved by adding lactose or isopropyl-β-D-thiogalactopyranoside (IPTG).
   8178..8766    -  rep_origin     ori: high-copy-number ColE1/pMB1/pBR322/pUC origin of replication
   8937..9797    -  CDS            AmpR: β-lactamase; bla; confers resistance to ampicillin, carbenicillin, and related antibiotics
   9798..9902    -  promoter       AmpR promoter: bla
