[The description below was written by a language model from this plasmid's Addgene catalogue record and pLannotate feature annotations shown in this document.]
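Description:
pCDNA-CRY2-mCh-superPLDx50-P2A-CIBN-CAAX is a mammalian expression plasmid built on the pCDNA3.1 backbone, roughly 9.9 kb in size. It is propagated in E. coli through a high-copy ColE1/pUC-type origin with ampicillin selection (AmpR with its own promoter). The backbone also carries an f1 origin and an SV40 promoter-driven neomycin/kanamycin phosphotransferase cassette with an SV40 polyadenylation signal, which could allow G418 selection of transfected mammalian cells. Short tet-operator-like fragments are annotated just downstream of the CMV promoter. The catalogue entry lists the promoter only as CMV and says nothing about tetracycline regulation.

The CMV enhancer/promoter drives a single open reading frame, terminated by the bGH polyadenylation signal, that yields two proteins through a P2A self-cleaving peptide. The first is the photolyase homology region of Arabidopsis cryptochrome 2 (CRY2PHR) fused to mCherry and to superPLDx50. This is a Streptomyces PMF phospholipase D carrying the mutations D201G, A258T, K327R, G328S, G381V, G429D and T450A, recorded as about 50-fold more active than the wild-type enzyme. The second is CIBN, the N-terminal part of CIB1, fused to a K-Ras-derived CAAX motif that anchors it at the plasma membrane.

Because CRY2 binds CIBN when it absorbs blue light, illumination should recruit the red-fluorescent PLD fusion from the cytosol to the plasma membrane. This provides optogenetic control over where and when the phospholipase acts on membrane lipids. Encoding both components on one transcript ensures they are co-expressed in every transfected cell. The construct comes from work on directed evolution of PLD as a membrane editor in mammalian cells.
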