Addgene plasmid #188993: pCDNA-CRY2-mCh-superPLDx50-P2A-CIBN-CAAX
Purpose: A plasmid for dual expression of CRY2-mCh-superPLDx50 (an engineered PLD mutant with 50 times higher activity than the wild-type) and plasma membrane-tagged CIBN
Depositing lab: Jeremy Baskin. Depositing organization: Cornell University. Publication: Activity-based directed evolution of a membrane editor in mammalian cells. Tei R, Bagde SR, Fromme JC, Baskin JM. Nat Chem. 2023 May 22. doi: 10.1038/s41557-023-01214-0. PubMed 37217787.
Backbone
  Vector backbone: pCDNA3.1
  Backbone size w/o insert (bp): 5403
  Total vector size (bp): 9885
  Vector type: Mammalian Expression
Growth in bacteria
  Bacterial resistance: Ampicillin, 100 μg/mL
  Growth temperature: 37°C
  Growth strain: DH5alpha
  Copy number: High Copy
Gene/Insert
  Gene/Insert name: PLD (alt name: Phospholipase D)
  Species: Streptomyces PMF
  Insert size (bp): 1527
  Mutation: D201G, A258T, K327R, G328S, G381V, G429D, T450A
  Promoter: CMV
  Tag / fusion protein: CRY2 (N terminal on insert); mCherry (N terminal on insert); P2A (C terminal on insert); CIBN (C terminal on insert); CAAX (C terminal on insert)
  Cloning method: Restriction Enzyme; 5′ cloning site BamHI (not destroyed); 3′ cloning site EcoRI (not destroyed)
  Sequencing primers: 5′ mCh-S (CGTGGAACAGTACGAACGC); 3′ CIBN-AS (GGTCACCTCCTATAGCTCCATTC)
Terms and licenses: Academic/Nonprofit Terms; Industry Terms: Not Available to Industry
How to cite: pCDNA-CRY2-mCh-superPLDx50-P2A-CIBN-CAAX was a gift from Jeremy Baskin (Addgene plasmid # 188993 ; http://n2t.net/addgene:188993 ; RRID:Addgene_188993)
